Addgene plasmid #21516: GST-GW1D10(aa566-1343)
Depositing lab: Edward Chan. Depositing organization: University of Florida. Publication: The C-terminal half of human Ago2 binds to multiple GW-rich regions of GW182 and requires GW182 to mediate silencing. Lian SL, Li S, Abadal GX, Pauley BA, Fritzler MJ, Chan EK. RNA. 2009 May . 15(5):804-13. 10.1261/rna.1229409 PubMed 19324964.
Backbone
  Vector backbone: pCG-GST
  Backbone size w/o insert (bp): 7000
  Vector type: Mammalian Expression
Growth in bacteria
  Bacterial resistance: Ampicillin, 100 μg/mL
  Growth temperature: 37°C
  Growth strain: DH5alpha
  Copy number: Unknown
Gene/Insert
  Gene/Insert name: TNRC6A (alt name: GW182)
  Species: H. sapiens (human)
  Insert size (bp): 2300
  Mutation: contain aa566-1343
  GenBank ID: NM_014494
  Entrez Gene: TNRC6A (a.k.a. CAGH26, FAME6, GW1, GW182, TNRC6)
  Tag / fusion protein: GST (N terminal on backbone)
  Cloning method: Restriction Enzyme; 5′ cloning site Sal I (destroyed during cloning); 3′ cloning site EcoR V (destroyed during cloning)
  Sequencing primers: 5′ CAGCAAGTATATAGCATGGC
Terms and licenses: Academic/Nonprofit Terms; Industry Terms: Not Available to Industry
How to cite: GST-GW1D10(aa566-1343) was a gift from Edward Chan (Addgene plasmid # 21516 ; http://n2t.net/addgene:21516 ; RRID:Addgene_21516)
