[The description below was written by a language model from this plasmid's Addgene catalogue record.]
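Description:
GST-GW1D10(aa566-1343) is a mammalian expression plasmid built on the pCG-GST backbone (about 7 kb without insert) that encodes a fragment of human TNRC6A, better known as GW182, fused to glutathione S-transferase. The insert is roughly 2.3 kb and covers amino acids 566 to 1343 of the protein, so it is a deletion construct representing an internal-to-C-terminal portion rather than the full-length gene. GST is supplied by the backbone and sits at the N terminus of the fusion. The fragment was introduced by restriction cloning between SalI and EcoRV sites, both of which were destroyed in the process and so cannot be used to release the insert. The plasmid is propagated in E. coli under ampicillin selection. The record does not state the copy number, the origin of replication, the promoter driving expression in mammalian cells, or any mammalian selection marker, and no feature table is available to fill in those details.

GW182 is a glycine/tryptophan-repeat protein that associates with Argonaute proteins and is a core component of microRNA-mediated silencing. The associated publication concerns the binding of the C-terminal half of human Ago2 to multiple GW-rich regions of GW182 and the requirement for GW182 in silencing. This construct fits that work as one of a series of GST-tagged GW182 fragments. The GST tag allows the expressed fragment to be captured on glutathione resin or detected with anti-GST antibodies. That makes the plasmid suitable for pull-down and co-precipitation experiments from transfected cells, aimed at mapping which regions of GW182 interact with Ago2 or other partners.
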