>Addgene plasmid #21516 | GST-GW1D10(aa566-1343) | addgene partial sequence | sequence record 27278 | 21516 with hTNRC6A-Fb (tggggtaagcccatagacag)
TTGCTGCGGCATCCAGCACATCCACGTGGGGCTCCAGCTCTGTTGGTCCACAAGCATTAAGCAAATCTGG
GCCAAAATCTATGCAAGATGGCTGGTGTGGTGATGATATGCCATTGCCTGGAAATCGCCCCACTGGCTGG
GAAGAGGAAGAGGATGTGGAGATTGGAATGTGGAATAGTAATTCATCTCAAGAGCTTAACTCATCTTTAA
ATTGGCCACCATATACAAAGAAAATGTCATCGAAGGGTCTGAGTGGCAAAAAAAGGAGAAGGGAAAGGGG
AATGATGAAAGGTGGAAACAAACAAGAAGAAGCGTGGATAAATCCATTTGTTAAACAGTTTTCAAACATC
AGTTTTTCGAGAGACTCACCAGAGGAAAATGTACAAAGCAATAAGATGGACCTTTCTGGAGGAATGTTAC
AAGACAAACGAATGGAGATAGATAAACATAGCCTAAATATTGGTGATTACAATCGAACGGTCGGGAAAGG
CCCTGGTTCTCGGCCTCAGATTTCCAAAGAGTCTTCCATGGAGCGCAATCCTTATTTTGATAAGGATGGC
ATTGTAGCAGATGAATCCCAAAACATGCAGTTTATGTCCAGTCAAAGCATGAAGCTTCCCCCTTCAAATA
GTGNNCTACCTAACCAGGNCC
