>Addgene plasmid #21516 | GST-GW1D10(aa566-1343) | addgene partial sequence | sequence record 27279 | pGEX-5 5'-GGGCTGGCAAGCCACGTTTGGTG-3'
GGCACTCCTCAATCGGATCTGGTTCCGCGTGGATCATCAACAAGTTTGTACAAAAAAGCAGGCTGGCGCC
GGAACCAATTCAGTCGAGGTCGACCCACGCGTCCGATTAGAGTTAACACAAACAAAGGAGGTGGTGTGTG
GGAATCTGGTGCAGCAAACTCCCAGAGTACATCATGGGGAAGTGGAAATGGCGCAAATTCTGGAGGAAGT
CGAAGAGGATGGGGAACCCCTGCACAAAACACTGGCACTAATTTACCCAGCGTTGAGTGGAACAAACTGC
CTAGCAATCAGCATTCCAATGATAGTGCAAATGGCAATGGTAAGACGTTTACAAATGGATGGAAATCTAC
TGAGGAAGAGGATCAGGGTTCTGCCACATCTCAGACAAATGAGCAAAGCAGTGTGTGGGCCAAAACAGGA
GGTACAGTGGAGAGCGATGGTAGTACAGAAAGCACTGGACGCCTTGAGGAAAAAGGAACTGGGGAAAGTC
AGAGTAGAGACAGAAGAAAAATTGATCAGCACACATTACTCCAAAGCATTGTAAACAGAACTGACTTAGA
TCCACGTGTCCTGTCCAACTCTGGTTGGGGACAGACTCCTATTAAGCAGAATACTGCCTGGGATACAGAA
ACATCACCTAGAGGGGAACGAAAGACTGACAATGGGACAGAGGCCTGGGGAAGCTCTGCAACACAGACTT
TTAACTCAGGGGCATGTATAGATAAGACTAGCCCTAATGGTAATGATACCTCATCTGTATCAGGGTGGGG
CGATCCCAAACCTGCTCTGAGGTGGGGAGATTCCAAAGCTCAACTGCCAGGGGGGGGTGGGGAAGATGAT
TCTGCTGCTACAGGATGGTCAGAGCATCAGTGGGGGGAATTGCAAAGAGGAGAAGGCCTGCCATGGAAAT
GACCTCCGCCA
